Addgene plasmid #45266: pBabe_puro_DEST_Flag_EIF5A2
Depositing lab: William Hahn. Depositing organization: Dana-Farber Cancer Institute. Publication: Systematic interrogation of 3q26 identifies TLOC1 and SKIL as cancer drivers. Hagerstrand D, Tong A, Schumacher SE, Ilic N, Shen RR, Cheung HW, Vazquez F, Shrestha Y, Kim SY, Giacomelli AO, Rosenbluh J, Schinzel AC, Spardy NA, Barbie DA, Mermel CH, Weir BA, Garraway LA, Tamayo P, Mesirov JP, Beroukhim R, Hahn WC. Cancer Discov. 2013 Jun 13. [Epub ahead of print] 10.1158/2159-8290.CD-12-0592 PubMed 23764425.
Backbone
  Vector backbone: pBabe-puro-flag-DEST
  Total vector size (bp): 5100
  Vector type: Mammalian Expression, Retroviral
  Selectable markers: Puromycin
Growth in bacteria
  Bacterial resistance: Ampicillin, 100 μg/mL
  Growth temperature: 37°C
  Growth strain: DH5alpha
  Copy number: Unknown
Gene/Insert
  Gene/Insert name: EIF5A2
  Species: H. sapiens (human)
  Entrez Gene: EIF5A2 (a.k.a. EIF-5A2, eIF5AII)
  Tag / fusion protein: Flag (N terminal on backbone)
  Cloning method: Gateway Cloning
  Sequencing primers: 5′ pBabe5'; 3′ pBabe3'
Resource information
  A portion of this plasmid was derived from a plasmid made by: THE CCSB HUMAN ORFEOME COLLECTION
Terms and licenses: Academic/Nonprofit Terms; Industry Terms: Not Available to Industry
How to cite: pBabe_puro_DEST_Flag_EIF5A2 was a gift from William Hahn (Addgene plasmid # 45266 ; http://n2t.net/addgene:45266 ; RRID:Addgene_45266)
