[The description below was written by a language model from this plasmid's Addgene catalogue record.]
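Description:
pBabe_puro_DEST_Flag_EIF5A2 is a retroviral mammalian expression plasmid built on pBabe-puro-flag-DEST, a Gateway-adapted version of the pBabe-puro backbone. The record lists the backbone size as about 5.1 kb. It is propagated in standard E. coli cloning strains under ampicillin selection, and transduced or transfected mammalian cells are selected with puromycin. No feature table accompanies the entry, so the promoters, origin of replication and viral elements are not itemised. pBabe-type vectors are generally Moloney murine leukaemia virus-derived. In that design the long terminal repeats and packaging signal allow the transcript to be packaged in a suitable packaging cell line, the 5′ LTR drives the inserted gene, and a separate internal promoter drives the puromycin resistance gene. These details are not confirmed by the record.

The insert is the human EIF5A2 open reading frame, which encodes eukaryotic translation initiation factor 5A-2. It was transferred by Gateway recombination, and part of the plasmid derives from the CCSB human ORFeome collection, which suggests that an ORFeome entry clone was the source. The backbone supplies a Flag epitope at the N terminus, so the protein is expressed as Flag-EIF5A2 and can be detected or immunoprecipitated with anti-Flag antibodies.

The construct is suited to producing retrovirus for stable, puromycin-selectable overexpression of tagged EIF5A2 in mammalian cells. The associated publication describes a systematic interrogation of genes in the 3q26 region for cancer drivers. This indicates the plasmid belonged to a set of ORF expression constructs used to test candidate genes from that region in functional assays.
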