>Addgene plasmid #45266 | pBabe_puro_DEST_Flag_EIF5A2 | addgene partial sequence | sequence record 64244 | pBABE5 5'-CTTTATCCAGCCCTCAC-3'
GCCGGATCCCAGTGTGGTGGTACGTAGGAATTCATGGACTACAAAGACGATGACGACAAGCAATTGACAA
GTTTGTACAAAAAAGTTGGCATGGCAGACGAAATTGATTTCACTACTGGAGATGCCGGGGCTTCCAGCAC
TTACCCTATGCAGTGCTCGGCCTTGCGCAAAAACGGCTTCGTGGTGCTCAAAGGACGACCATGCAAAATA
GTGGAGATGTCAACTTCCAAAACTGGAAAGCATGGTCATGCCAAGGTTCACCTTGTTGGAATTGATATTT
TCACGGGCAAAAAATATGAAGATATTTGTCCTTCTACTCACAACATGGATGTTCCAAATATTAAGAGAAA
TGATTATCAACTGATATGCATTCAAGATGGTTACCTTTCCCTGCTGACAGAAACTGGTGAAGTTCGTGAG
GATCTTAAACTGCCAGAAGGTGAACTAGGCAAAGAAATAGAGGGAAAATACAATGCAGGTGAAGATGTAC
AGGTGTCTGTCATGTGTGCAATGAGTGAAGAATATGCTGTAGCCATAAAACCCTGCAAATACCCAACTTT
CTTGTACAAAGTGGTCTCGACCCTGTGGAATGTGTGTCAGTTAGGGTGTGGAAAGTCCCCAGGCTCCCCA
GCAGGCAGAAGTATGCAAAGCATGCATCTCAATTAGTCAGCAACCAGGTGTGGAAAGTCCCCAGGCTCCC
CAGCAGGCAGAAGTATGCAAAGCATGCATCTCAATTAGTCAGCAACCATAGTCCCGCCCCTAACTCCGCC
CATCCCGCCCCTAACTCCGCCCAGTTCCGCCCATTCTCCGCCCCATGGCTGACTAATTTTTTTTATTTAT
GCAGAGGCCGAGGCCGCCTCGGCCTCTGAGCTATTCCAGAAGTAGTGAGGAGGAGGCTTTTTTGGAGGCC
TAGGCTTTTGCAAAAAGCTTACCATGACCGA
